>Addgene plasmid #71077 | pFOSGE_CUS1B05 | depositor partial sequence | sequence record 127019 | insert
ATGGGAGTAACTATCCTTCAACCGTATCCCTTACCCGAAGGCAAATCGGGTGCCCACATAATCGATCAGC
TGAGCAAGCGTCTGCTCGCCCTGGGCGCCACACATGCCGGTCAATTTCTGGTGGACTGCGAAACGTTCAT
CTCGACGCCACAGCCGCACAATGGAGCACCTGGACGCGCAGTCCACGTCCTGCACAACTCCGAGTATCCC
GCCTCCACGTTCTCGATCATCGACAATGGCACCGGCAAACAAGTGGCCATTGTCGCCGACAATATCTTCG
ATCTGCTCATGCTCAAGATGACCAACACCTTCACCTCCAAAAAGCAGACCAAAATCGAGTCCCGTGGCGC
TCGTTTCGAGTATGGTGACTTTGTTATCAAACTCGGTTCCGTCACCATGATGGAGCACTTCAAGGGCATC
CTCATCGAAATCGAGTACAAGTCATGCGTGATTCTGGCCTACTGCTGGGAAATGATACGCGAAATGCTGC
AGGGATTCCTCGGCATTGCTGTGAATAAGGACTTTCCCTCCTATTTCGCTCCACAGACAATAATGACGGC
AATGGGGCAACAGCAGCTGCATGCCAAGCACAACGACATCTTTGAGCCAATGGACACCGTGAAACAATAC
CTGGAGCAGTTCACCAACTATAGGAAGCATGTGACTCTTATGGGCGGTATGGGCAGTGGACCGGGTAGCC
AACAGGTTGGTCCGAACGTGCATATGTCGCCGGCGGTGGCGGGACTACATCGATCC
