>Addgene plasmid #71077 | pFOSGE_CUS1B05 | addgene partial sequence | sequence record 130903 | M13-F20 5'-TGTAAAACGACGGCCAGT-3'
TATGATTTTATTTTGACTGATAGTGACCTGTTCGTTGCAACAAATTGATGAGCAATGCTTTTTTATAATG
CCAACTTTGTACAAAAAAGCAGGCTTCATGGGAGTAACTATCCTTCAACCGTATCCCTTACCCGAAGGCA
AATCGGGTGCCCACATAATCGATCAGCTGAGCAAGCGTCTGCTCGCCCTGGGCGCCACACATGCCGGTCA
ATTTCTGGTGGACTGCGAAACGTTCATCTCGACGCCACAGCCGCACAATGGAGCACCTGGACGCGCAGTC
CACGTCCTGCACAACTCCGAGTATCCCGCCTCCACGTTCTCGATCATCGACAATGGCACCGGCAAACAAG
TGGCCATTGTCGCCGACAATATCTTCGATCTGCTCATGCTCAAGATGACCAACACCTTCACCTCCAAAAA
GCAGACCAAAATCGAGTCCCGTGGCGCTCGTTTCGAGTATGGTGACTTTGTTATCAAACTCGGTTCCGTC
ACCATGATGGAGCACTTCAAGGGCATCCTCATCGAAATCGAGTACAAGTCATGCGTGATTCTGGCCTACT
GCTGGGAAATGATACGCGAAATGCTGCAGGGATTCCTCGGCATTGCTGTGAATAAGGACTTTCCCTCCTA
TTTCGCTCCACAGACAATAATGACGGCAATGGGGCAACAGCAGCTGCATGCCAAGCACAACGACATCTTT
GAGCCAATGGACACCGTGAAACAATACCTGGAGCAGTTCACCAACTATAGGAAGCATGTGACTCTTATGG
GCGGTATGGGCAGTGGACCGGGTAGCCAACAGGTTGGTCCGAACGTGCATATGTCGCCGGCGGTGGCGGG
ACTACATCGATCCGACCCAGCTTTCTTGTACAAAGTTGGCATTATAAGAAAGCATTGCTTATCAATTTGT
TGCAACGAACAGGTCACTATCAGTCAAAATAAAATCATTATTTGCCATCCAGCTGATATCCCCTATAGTG
AGTCGTATTACATGGTCATAGCTGTTTCCTGGCAGCTCTGGCCCGTGTCTCAAAATCTCTGATGTTACAT
TGCACAAGATAAAATA
