>Addgene plasmid #71077 | pFOSGE_CUS1B05 | addgene partial sequence | sequence record 130904 | M13-Rev 5'-CAGGAAACAGCTATGACC-3'
TCAGCTGGATGGCAAATAATGATTTTATTTTGACTGATAGTGACCTGTTCGTTGCAACAAATTGATAAGC
AATGCTTTCTTATAATGCCAACTTTGTACAAGAAAGCTGGGTCGGATCGATGTAGTCCCGCCACCGCCGG
CGACATATGCACGTTCGGACCAACCTGTTGGCTACCCGGTCCACTGCCCATACCGCCCATAAGAGTCACA
TGCTTCCTATAGTTGGTGAACTGCTCCAGGTATTGTTTCACGGTGTCCATTGGCTCAAAGATGTCGTTGT
GCTTGGCATGCAGCTGCTGTTGCCCCATTGCCGTCATTATTGTCTGTGGAGCGAAATAGGAGGGAAAGTC
CTTATTCACAGCAATGCCGAGGAATCCCTGCAGCATTTCGCGTATCATTTCCCAGCAGTAGGCCAGAATC
ACGCATGACTTGTACTCGATTTCGATGAGGATGCCCTTGAAGTGCTCCATCATGGTGACGGAACCGAGTT
TGATAACAAAGTCACCATACTCGAAACGAGCGCCACGGGACTCGATTTTGGTCTGCTTTTTGGAGGTGAA
GGTGTTGGTCATCTTGAGCATGAGCAGATCGAAGATATTGTCGGCGACAATGGCCACTTGTTTGCCGGTG
CCATTGTCGATGATCGAGAACGTGGAGGCGGGATACTCGGAGTTGTGCAGGACGTGGACTGCGCGTCCAG
GTGCTCCATTGTGCGGCTGTGGCGTCGAGATGAACGTTTCGCAGTCCACCAGAAATTGACCGGCATGTGT
GGCGCCCAGGGCGAGCAGACGCTTGCTCAGCTGATCGATTATGTGGGCACCCGATTTGCCTTCGGGTAAG
GGATACGGTTGAAGGATAGTTACTCCCATGAAAGCCTGCTTTTTGTACAAAGTTGGCATTATAAAAAAGC
ATTGCTCATCAATTTGTTGCAACGAACAGGTCACTATCAGTCAAAATAAAATCATTATTTGGGGCCCG
