[The description below was written by a language model from this plasmid's Addgene catalogue record.]
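Description:
pFOSGE_CUS1B05 is a Gateway entry clone built on the commercial pDONR221 donor backbone and carrying the Drosophila melanogaster gene MED20 (also known as CG18780 or Trfp) as an insert of about 756 bp. MED20 encodes a subunit of the Mediator complex, the multiprotein coactivator that links transcription factors to RNA polymerase II. The plasmid is maintained in E. coli at high copy number under kanamycin selection. No feature table accompanies the record, so the exact origin, the boundaries of the insert, and whether the open reading frame retains a stop codon or carries any tags are not stated.

The insert was introduced by Gateway cloning. In a standard pDONR221-derived entry clone, recombination of an attB-flanked fragment with the donor vector replaces the counter-selectable ccdB/chloramphenicol cassette and leaves the insert flanked by attL sites. M13 forward and reverse priming sites on either side of the cassette are listed for sequence verification. An entry vector of this type has no promoter intended to drive expression of the insert. Its role is to serve as a sequence-verified source from which the coding sequence can be moved by LR recombination into destination vectors that supply promoters, fusion tags or DNA-binding domains.

The associated publication concerns a systematic study of transcriptional regulators and their context-dependent regulatory functions, which suggests this clone belongs to a larger collection of fly transcription factor and cofactor entry clones. The record gives its purpose only as a Gateway entry clone.
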