Addgene plasmid #71077: pFOSGE_CUS1B05
Purpose: Gateway entry clone
Depositing lab: Alexander Stark. Depositing organization: Research Institute of Molecular Pathology (IMP). Publication: Transcriptional regulators form diverse groups with context-dependent regulatory functions. Stampfel G, Kazmar T, Frank O, Wienerroither S, Reiter F, Stark A. Nature. 2015 Nov 9. doi: 10.1038/nature15545. PubMed 26550828.
Backbone
  Vector backbone: pDONR221
  Backbone manufacturer: Invitrogen
  Backbone size w/o insert (bp): 4762
  Vector type: Gateway entry vector
Growth in bacteria
  Bacterial resistance: Kanamycin, 50 μg/mL
  Growth temperature: 37°C
  Growth strain: DH5alpha
  Copy number: High Copy
Gene/Insert
  Gene/Insert name: MED20 (alt names: FBgn0013531; CG18780, FBtr0079544)
  Species: D. melanogaster (fly)
  Insert size (bp): 756
  Entrez Gene: MED20 (a.k.a. Dmel_CG18780, CG18267, CG18780, Dmel\CG18780, Med20, Srb2/TRFP, Tmr, TrfP, Trfp, dTrap26, dTrfp, l(2)28DE, med20, p29)
  Cloning method: Gateway Cloning
  Sequencing primers: 5′ M13-F20; 3′ M13R
Terms and licenses: Academic/Nonprofit Terms; Industry Terms: Not Available to Industry
How to cite: pFOSGE_CUS1B05 was a gift from Alexander Stark (Addgene plasmid # 71077 ; http://n2t.net/addgene:71077 ; RRID:Addgene_71077)
